>Addgene plasmid #112778 | pBP-Pspac | addgene full sequence | sequence record 218361 | Addgene NGS Result
CCGTCTCATTAGCTGCAGTCCGGCAAAAAAGGGCAAGGTGTCACCACCCTGCCCTTTTTCTTTAAAACCG
AAAAGATTACTTCGCGTTATGCAGGCTTCCTCGCTCACTGACTCGCTGCGCTCGGTCGTTCGGCTGCGGC
GAGCGGTATCAGCTCACTCAAAGGCGGTAATACGGTTATCCACAGAATCAGGGGATAACGCAGGAAAGAA
CATGTGAGCAAAAGGCCAGCAAAAGGCCAGGAACCGTAAAAAGGCCGCGTTGCTGGCGTTTTTCCACAGG
CTCCGCCCCCCTGACGAGCATCACAAAAATCGACGCTCAAGTCAGAGGTGGCGAAACCCGACAGGACTAT
AAAGATACCAGGCGTTTCCCCCTGGAAGCTCCCTCGTGCGCTCTCCTGTTCCGACCCTGCCGCTTACCGG
ATACCTGTCCGCCTTTCTCCCTTCGGGAAGCGTGGCGCTTTCTCATAGCTCACGCTGTAGGTATCTCAGT
TCGGTGTAGGTCGTTCGCTCCAAGCTGGGCTGTGTGCACGAACCCCCCGTTCAGCCCGACCGCTGCGCCT
TATCCGGTAACTATCGTCTTGAGTCCAACCCGGTAAGACACGACTTATCGCCACTGGCAGCAGCCACTGG
TAACAGGATTAGCAGAGCGAGGTATGTAGGCGGTGCTACAGAGTTCTTGAAGTGGTGGCCTAACTACGGC
TACACTAGAAGAACAGTATTTGGTATCTGCGCTCTGCTGAAGCCAGTTACCTTCGGAAAAAGAGTTGGTA
GCTCTTGATCCGGCAAACAAACCACCGCTGGTAGCGGTGGTTTTTTTGTTTGCAAGCAGCAGATTACGCG
CAGAAAAAAAGGATCTCAAGAAGATCCTTTGATCTTTTCTACGGGGTCTGACGCTCAGTGGAACGAAAAC
TCACGTTAAGGGATTTTGGTCATGAGATTATCAAAAAGGATCTTCACCTAGATCCTTTTAAATTAAAAAT
GAAGTTTTAAATCAATCTAAAGTATATATGAGTAAACTTGGTCTGACAGCTCGAGGCTTGGATTCTCACC
AATAAAAAACGCCCGGCGGCAACCGAGCGTTCTGAACAAATCCAGATGGAGTTCTGAGGTCATTACTGGA
TCTATCAACAGGAGTCCAAGCGAGCTCGATATCAAATTACGCCCCGCCCTGCCACTCATCGCAGTACTGT
TGTAATTCATTAAGCATTCTGCCGACATGGAAGCCATCACAAACGGCATGATGAACCTGAATCGCCAGCG
GCATCAGCACCTTGTCGCCTTGCGTATAATATTTGCCCATGGTGAAAACGGGGGCGAAGAAGTTGTCCAT
ATTGGCCACGTTTAAATCAAAACTGGTGAAACTCACCCAGGGATTGGCTGACACGAAAAACATATTCTCA
ATAAACCCTTTAGGGAAATAGGCCAGGTTTTCACCGTAACACGCCACATCTTGCGAATATATGTGTAGAA
ACTGCCGGAAATCGTCGTGGTATTCACTCCAGAGCGATGAAAACGTTTCAGTTTGCTCATGGAAAACGGT
GTAACAAGGGTGAACACTATCCCATATCACCAGCTCACCGTCTTTCATTGCCATACGAAATTCCGGATGA
GCATTCATCAGGCGGGCAAGAATGTGAATAAAGGCCGGATAAAACTTGTGCTTATTTTTCTTTACGGTCT
TTAAAAAGGCCGTAATATCCAGCTGAACGGTCTGGTTATAGGTACATTGAGCAACTGACTGAAATGCCTC
AAAATGTTCTTTACGATGCCATTGGGATATATCAACGGTGGTATATCCAGTGATTTTTTTCTCCATTTTA
GCTTCCTTAGCTCCTGAAAATCTCGATAACTCAAAAAATACGCCCGGTAGTGATCTTATTTCATTATGGT
GAAAGTTGGAACCTCTTACGTGCCCGATCAACTCGAGTGCCACCTGACGTCTAAGAAACCATTATTATCA
TGACATTAACCTATAAAAATAGGCGTATCACGAGGCAGAATTTCAGATAAAAAAAATCCTTAGCTTTCGC
TAAGGATGATTTCTGGAATTCGCGGCCGCTTCTAGAATCTAGAGACGCATAGGTCTCACTATAGAACAAC
CTCTGCTAAAATTCCTGAAAAATTTTGCAAAAAGTTGTTGACTTTATCTACAAGGTGTGGCATAATGTGT
GGAATTGTGAGCGCTCACAATTAAGCTTGTACAGAGACCCATG
Features (pLannotate 1.2.2; 8 found; start..end, strand, type, name):
     19..76      +  terminator     his operon terminator: This putative transcriptin terminator from the E. coli his operon has a 2-bp deletion introduced during synthesis. Its efficiency has not been determined.
    271..859     -  rep_origin     ori: high-copy-number ColE1/pMB1/pBR322/pUC origin of replication
   1042..1136    -  terminator     lambda t0 terminator: transcription terminator from phage lambda
   1160..1816    -  CDS            cat: CAT_ECOLX - Experimental evidence at protein level: Swiss-Prot protein existence level 1. This enzyme is an effector of chloramphenicol resistance in bacteria. From Escherichia coli. This protein is used as a marker in many commonly used cloning vectors, such as pACYC184.
   1817..1914    -  promoter       cat promoter: promoter of the E. coli cat gene encoding chloramphenicol acetyltransferase
   2000..2043    -  terminator     bacterial terminator: putative bacterial transcription terminator
   2046..2065    +  misc_feature   BioBrick prefix: BioBrick prefix for parts that start with "ATG"
   2173..2192    -  protein_bind   lac operator (symmetric): The lac repressor binds to the lac operator to inhibit transcription in E. coli. This inhibition can be relieved by adding lactose or isopropyl-β-D-thiogalactopyranoside (IPTG). The symmetric lac operator was optimized for tight binding of lac repressor. lac repressor encoded by lacI
