[The description below was written by a language model from this plasmid's Addgene catalogue record and pLannotate feature annotations shown in this document.]
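Description:
pBP-Pspac is a small part-storage plasmid from the BacilloFlex modular DNA assembly toolkit for Bacillus subtilis synthetic biology. It is built on the iGEM BioBrick backbone pSB1C3 and is catalogued as a bacterial expression vector, although it carries only a promoter part and no expressed gene of interest. The plasmid is maintained in E. coli through a high-copy ColE1/pUC-type origin of replication. Selection is by chloramphenicol, using a chloramphenicol acetyltransferase (cat) gene driven by its own promoter and followed by the lambda t0 terminator. No Bacillus replication origin or integration arms appear in the feature table, which fits a role as a donor of a part rather than a vector used directly in B. subtilis.

The payload is a 106 bp synthetic Pspac promoter cloned between BsaI sites; the record does not say whether those sites survive. BsaI is a type IIS enzyme, so this arrangement suggests the promoter can be released for Golden Gate-style assembly with other toolkit parts. The annotation places a symmetric lac operator, optimised for tight LacI binding, within the insert region just downstream of the BioBrick prefix. This matches the stated purpose of a promoter repressed by LacI. Because B. subtilis 168 does not naturally produce LacI, the promoter should act constitutively there unless lacI is supplied separately, in which case transcription becomes inducible with IPTG. Terminators flank the cloning region (a his operon terminator and a putative bacterial terminator), insulating the part from transcription elsewhere in the backbone.
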