Addgene plasmid #112778: pBP-Pspac
Purpose: Promoter repressed by LacI (not natively produced in B. subtilis 168)
Depositing lab: Chris French. Depositing organization: University of Edinburgh. Publication: BacilloFlex: A modular DNA assembly toolkit for Bacillus subtilis synthetic biology. Wicke N, Radford D, Verrone V, Wipat A, French CE. bioRxiv 185108 10.1101/185108.
Backbone
  Vector backbone: pSB1C3
  Backbone manufacturer: iGEM
  Backbone size w/o insert (bp): 2115
  Vector type: Bacterial Expression
Growth in bacteria
  Bacterial resistance: Chloramphenicol, 25 μg/mL
  Growth temperature: 37°C
  Growth strain: DH5alpha
  Copy number: High Copy
Gene/Insert
  Gene/Insert name: Pspac promoter
  Species: Synthetic
  Insert size (bp): 106
  Cloning method: Restriction Enzyme; 5′ cloning site Bsa1 (unknown if destroyed); 3′ cloning site Bsa1 (unknown if destroyed)
Terms and licenses: Academic/Nonprofit Terms; Industry Terms: Not Available to Industry
Depositor comments: Please visit https://www.biorxiv.org/content/early/2017/09/06/185108 for bioRxiv preprint.
How to cite: pBP-Pspac was a gift from Chris French (Addgene plasmid # 112778 ; http://n2t.net/addgene:112778 ; RRID:Addgene_112778)
